LOCUS       Exported 3217 bp ds-DNA circular SYN 12-MAY-2021
DEFINITION  Multisite gateway vector for 3' tagging with dominant negative Rac1.
ACCESSION   .
VERSION     .
KEYWORDS    p3E-Rac1-DN
SOURCE      synthetic DNA construct
  ORGANISM  synthetic DNA construct
REFERENCE   1 (bases 1 to 3217)
  TITLE     Parton Lab Plasmids for in vivo cell biology in the zebrafish
REFERENCE   2 (bases 1 to 3217)
  AUTHORS   .
  TITLE     Direct Submission
  JOURNAL   Exported May 12, 2021 from SnapGene Server 1.1.58
            http://www.snapgene.com
FEATURES             Location/Qualifiers
     source          1..3217
                     /organism="synthetic DNA construct"
                     /mol_type="other DNA"
     primer_bind     92..109
                     /label=L4440
                     /note="L4440 vector, forward primer"
     terminator      268..295
                     /label=rrnB T2 terminator
                     /note="transcription terminator T2 from the E. coli rrnB
                     gene"
     terminator      387..473
                     /gene="Escherichia coli rrnB"
                     /label=rrnB T1 terminator
                     /note="transcription terminator T1 from the E. coli rrnB
                     gene"
     primer_bind     522..544
                     /label=M13/pUC Forward
                     /note="In lacZ gene"
     primer_bind     536..553
                     /label=M13 Forward
                     /note="In lacZ gene. Also called M13-F20 or M13 (-21)
                     Forward"
     primer_bind     537..553
                     /label=M13 fwd
                     /note="common sequencing primer, one of multiple similar
                     variants"
     protein_bind    complement(624..748)
                     /gene="mutant version of attR"
                     /label=attR2
                     /bound_moiety="LR Clonase(TM)"
                     /note="recombination site for the Gateway(R) LR reaction"
     protein_bind    complement(1326..1421)
                     /gene="mutant version of attL"
                     /label=attL3
                     /bound_moiety="LR Clonase(TM)"
                     /note="recombination site for the Gateway(R) LR reaction"
     primer_bind     complement(1458..1477)
                     /label=T7
                     /note="T7 promoter, forward primer"
     promoter        complement(1459..1477)
                     /label=T7 promoter
                     /note="promoter for bacteriophage T7 RNA polymerase"
     primer_bind     complement(1482..1498)
                     /label=M13 rev
                     /note="common sequencing primer, one of multiple similar
                     variants"
     primer_bind     complement(1482..1498)
                     /label=M13 Reverse
                     /note="In lacZ gene. Also called M13-rev"
     primer_bind     complement(1600..1619)
                     /label=pENTR-R
                     /note="pENTR vectors, reverse primer"
     CDS             1611..2420
                     /codon_start=1
                     /gene="aph(3')-Ia"
                     /product="aminoglycoside phosphotransferase"
                     /label=KanR
                     /note="confers resistance to kanamycin in bacteria or G418
                     (Geneticin(R)) in eukaryotes"
                     /translation="MSHIQRETSRPRLNSNMDADLYGYKWARDNVGQSGATIYRLYGKP
                     DAPELFLKHGKGSVANDVTDEMVRLNWLTEFMPLPTIKHFIRTPDDAWLLTTAIPGKTA
                     FQVLEEYPDSGENIVDALAVFLRRLHSIPVCNCPFNSDRVFRLAQAQSRMNNGLVDASD
                     FDDERNGWPVEQVWKEMHKLLPFSPDSVVTHGDFSLDNLIFDEGKLIGCIDVGRVGIAD
                     RYQDLAILWNCLGEFSPSLQKRLFQKYGIDNPDMNKLQFHLMLDEFF"
     primer_bind     complement(1678..1697)
                     /label=Kan-R
                     /note="Kanamycin resistance gene, reverse primer"
     rep_origin      2567..3155
                     /direction=RIGHT
                     /label=ori
                     /note="high-copy-number ColE1/pMB1/pBR322/pUC origin of
                     replication"
     primer_bind     3056..3075
                     /label=pBR322ori-F
                     /note="pBR322 origin, forward primer"
ORIGIN
        1 ctttcctgcg ttatcccctg attctgtgga taaccgtatt accgcctttg agtgagctga
       61 taccgctcgc cgcagccgaa cgaccgagcg cagcgagtca gtgagcgagg aagcggaaga
      121 gcgcccaata cgcaaaccgc ctctccccgc gcgttggccg attcattaat gcagctggca
      181 cgacaggttt cccgactgga aagcgggcag tgagcgcaac gcaattaata cgcgtaccgc
      241 tagccaggaa gagtttgtag aaacgcaaaa aggccatccg tcaggatggc cttctgctta
      301 gtttgatgcc tggcagttta tggcgggcgt cctgcccgcc accctccggg ccgttgcttc
      361 acaacgttca aatccgctcc cggcggattt gtcctactca ggagagcgtt caccgacaaa
      421 caacagataa aacgaaaggc ccagtcttcc gactgagcct ttcgttttat ttgatgcctg
      481 gcagttccct actctcgcgt taacgctagc atggatgttt tcccagtcac gacgttgtaa
      541 aacgacggcc agtcttaagc tcgggccctg cagctctaga gctcgaattc tacaggtcac
      601 taataccatc taagtagttg gttcatagtg actgcatatg ttgtgtttta cagtattatg
      661 tagtctgttt tttatgcaaa atctaattta atatattgat atttatatca ttttacgttt
      721 ctcgttcaac tttcttgtac aaagtggctc aggccataaa gtgtgtggtc gtcggggacg
      781 gggctgtggg aaaaaactgc cttctgatca gctacaccac caatgctttt cctggggaat
      841 acattcccac tgtgtttgat aattattctg caaatgtgat ggtcgatggg aaaccagtaa
      901 acctgggatt gtgggataca gcaggacaag aggattatga caggcttcga ccgctttcct
      961 accctcagac ggatgtgttc ctgatctgct tctctcttgt gagtccggcc tcatttgaaa
     1021 acgtccgtgc aaagtggtat ccggaggtca gacatcattg ccctaacact ccaataattc
     1081 ttgttgggac taagcttgat ttgcgagatg acaaggacac catcgaaaag ttaaaggaga
     1141 agaaactcac tcccatcacc taccctcaag gccttgctat ggccaaagaa ataggagctg
     1201 tgaagtacct ggagtgctct gccttaaccc aacgcggcct taaaactgtg ttcgatgaag
     1261 ccatccgtgc agtgctgtgt ccacctccgg tgaagaggag gaggagaaga tgtctccttc
     1321 tgtgacaact ttattataca aagttggcat tataaaaaag cattgcttat caatttgttg
     1381 caacgaacag gtcactatca gtcaaaataa aatcattatt tggagctcca tggtagcgtt
     1441 aacgcggccg cgatatcccc tatagtgagt cgtattacat ggtcatagct gtttcctggc
     1501 agctctggcc cgtgtctcaa aatctctgat gttacattgc acaagataaa aatatatcat
     1561 catgaacaat aaaactgtct gcttacataa acagtaatac aaggggtgtt atgagccata
     1621 ttcaacggga aacgtcgagg ccgcgattaa attccaacat ggatgctgat ttatatgggt
     1681 ataaatgggc tcgcgataat gtcgggcaat caggtgcgac aatctatcgc ttgtatggga
     1741 agcccgatgc gccagagttg tttctgaaac atggcaaagg tagcgttgcc aatgatgtta
     1801 cagatgagat ggtcagacta aactggctga cggaatttat gcctcttccg accatcaagc
     1861 attttatccg tactcctgat gatgcatggt tactcaccac tgcgatcccc ggaaaaacag
     1921 cattccaggt attagaagaa tatcctgatt caggtgaaaa tattgttgat gcgctggcag
     1981 tgttcctgcg ccggttgcat tcgattcctg tttgtaattg tccttttaac agcgatcgcg
     2041 tatttcgtct cgctcaggcg caatcacgaa tgaataacgg tttggttgat gcgagtgatt
     2101 ttgatgacga gcgtaatggc tggcctgttg aacaagtctg gaaagaaatg cataaacttt
     2161 tgccattctc accggattca gtcgtcactc atggtgattt ctcacttgat aaccttattt
     2221 ttgacgaggg gaaattaata ggttgtattg atgttggacg agtcggaatc gcagaccgat
     2281 accaggatct tgccatccta tggaactgcc tcggtgagtt ttctccttca ttacagaaac
     2341 ggctttttca aaaatatggt attgataatc ctgatatgaa taaattgcag tttcatttga
     2401 tgctcgatga gtttttctaa tcagaattgg ttaattggtt gtaacactgg cagagcatta
     2461 cgctgacttg acgggacggc gcaagctcat gaccaaaatc ccttaacgtg agttacgcgt
     2521 cgttccactg agcgtcagac cccgtagaaa agatcaaagg atcttcttga gatccttttt
     2581 ttctgcgcgt aatctgctgc ttgcaaacaa aaaaaccacc gctaccagcg gtggtttgtt
     2641 tgccggatca agagctacca actctttttc cgaaggtaac tggcttcagc agagcgcaga
     2701 taccaaatac tgtccttcta gtgtagccgt agttaggcca ccacttcaag aactctgtag
     2761 caccgcctac atacctcgct ctgctaatcc tgttaccagt ggctgctgcc agtggcgata
     2821 agtcgtgtct taccgggttg gactcaagac gatagttacc ggataaggcg cagcggtcgg
     2881 gctgaacggg gggttcgtgc acacagccca gcttggagcg aacgacctac accgaactga
     2941 gatacctaca gcgtgagcat tgagaaagcg ccacgcttcc cgaagggaga aaggcggaca
     3001 ggtatccggt aagcggcagg gtcggaacag gagagcgcac gagggagctt ccagggggaa
     3061 acgcctggta tctttatagt cctgtcgggt ttcgccacct ctgacttgag cgtcgatttt
     3121 tgtgatgctc gtcagggggg cggagcctat ggaaaaacgc cagcaacgcg gcctttttac
     3181 ggttcctggc cttttgctgg ccttttgctc acatgtt
//
