>Addgene plasmid #109582 | p3E-Rac1-DN | addgene full sequence | sequence record 222113 | Addgene NGS Result
CATAGTGACTGCATATGTTGTGTTTTACAGTATTATGTAGTCTGTTTTTTATGCAAAATCTAATTTAATA
TATTGATATTTATATCATTTTACGTTTCTCGTTCAACTTTCTTGTACAAAGTGGCTCAGGCCATAAAGTG
TGTGGTCGTCGGGGACGGGGCTGTGGGAAAAAACTGCCTTCTGATCAGCTACACCACCAATGCTTTTCCT
GGGGAATACATTCCCACTGTGTTTGATAATTATTCTGCAAATGTGATGGTCGATGGGAAACCAGTAAACC
TGGGATTGTGGGATACAGCAGGACAAGAGGATTATGACAGGCTTCGACCGCTTTCCTACCCTCAGACGGA
TGTGTTCCTGATCTGCTTCTCTCTTGTGAGTCCGGCCTCATTTGAAAACGTCCGTGCAAAGTGGTATCCG
GAGGTCAGACATCATTGCCCTAACACTCCAATAATTCTTGTTGGGACTAAGCTTGATTTGCGAGATGACA
AGGACACCATCGAAAAGTTAAAGGAGAAGAAACTCACTCCCATCACCTACCCTCAAGGCCTTGCTATGGC
CAAAGAAATAGGAGCTGTGAAGTACCTGGAGTGCTCTGCCTTAACCCAACGCGGCCTTAAAACTGTGTTC
GATGAAGCCATCCGTGCAGTGCTGTGTCCACCTCCGGTGAAGAGGAGGAGGAGAAGATGTCTCCTTCTGT
GACAACTTTATTATACAAAGTTGGCATTATAAAAAAGCATTGCTTATCAATTTGTTGCAACGAACAGGTC
ACTATCAGTCAAAATAAAATCATTATTTGGAGCTCCATGGTAGCGTTAACGCGGCCGCGATATCCCCTAT
AGTGAGTCGTATTACATGGTCATAGCTGTTTCCTGGCAGCTCTGGCCCGTGTCTCAAAATCTCTGATGTT
ACATTGCACAAGATAAAAATATATCATCATGAACAATAAAACTGTCTGCTTACATAAACAGTAATACAAG
GGGTGTTATGAGCCATATTCAACGGGAAACGTCGAGGCCGCGATTAAATTCCAACATGGATGCTGATTTA
TATGGGTATAAATGGGCTCGCGATAATGTCGGGCAATCAGGTGCGACAATCTATCGCTTGTATGGGAAGC
CCGATGCGCCAGAGTTGTTTCTGAAACATGGCAAAGGTAGCGTTGCCAATGATGTTACAGATGAGATGGT
CAGACTAAACTGGCTGACGGAATTTATGCCTCTTCCGACCATCAAGCATTTTATCCGTACTCCTGATGAT
GCATGGTTACTCACCACTGCGATCCCCGGAAAAACAGCATTCCAGGTATTAGAAGAATATCCTGATTCAG
GTGAAAATATTGTTGATGCGCTGGCAGTGTTCCTGCGCCGGTTGCATTCGATTCCTGTTTGTAATTGTCC
TTTTAACAGCGATCGCGTATTTCGTCTCGCTCAGGCGCAATCACGAATGAATAACGGTTTGGTTGATGCG
AGTGATTTTGATGACGAGCGTAATGGCTGGCCTGTTGAACAAGTCTGGAAAGAAATGCATAAACTTTTGC
CATTCTCACCGGATTCAGTCGTCACTCATGGTGATTTCTCACTTGATAACCTTATTTTTGACGAGGGGAA
ATTAATAGGTTGTATTGATGTTGGACGAGTCGGAATCGCAGACCGATACCAGGATCTTGCCATCCTATGG
AACTGCCTCGGTGAGTTTTCTCCTTCATTACAGAAACGGCTTTTTCAAAAATATGGTATTGATAATCCTG
ATATGAATAAATTGCAGTTTCATTTGATGCTCGATGAGTTTTTCTAATCAGAATTGGTTAATTGGTTGTA
ACACTGGCAGAGCATTACGCTGACTTGACGGGACGGCGCAAGCTCATGACCAAAATCCCTTAACGTGAGT
TACGCGTCGTTCCACTGAGCGTCAGACCCCGTAGAAAAGATCAAAGGATCTTCTTGAGATCCTTTTTTTC
TGCGCGTAATCTGCTGCTTGCAAACAAAAAAACCACCGCTACCAGCGGTGGTTTGTTTGCCGGATCAAGA
GCTACCAACTCTTTTTCCGAAGGTAACTGGCTTCAGCAGAGCGCAGATACCAAATACTGTTCTTCTAGTG
TAGCCGTAGTTAGGCCACCACTTCAAGAACTCTGTAGCACCGCCTACATACCTCGCTCTGCTAATCCTGT
TACCAGTGGCTGCTGCCAGTGGCGATAAGTCGTGTCTTACCGGGTTGGACTCAAGACGATAGTTACCGGA
TAAGGCGCAGCGGTCGGGCTGAACGGGGGGTTCGTGCACACAGCCCAGCTTGGAGCGAACGACCTACACC
GAACTGAGATACCTACAGCGTGAGCTATGAGAAAGCGCCACGCTTCCCGAAGGGAGAAAGGCGGACAGGT
ATCCGGTAAGCGGCAGGGTCGGAACAGGAGAGCGCACGAGGGAGCTTCCAGGGGGAAACGCCTGGTATCT
TTATAGTCCTGTCGGGTTTCGCCACCTCTGACTTGAGCGTCGATTTTTGTGATGCTCGTCAGGGGGGCGG
AGCCTATGGAAAAACGCCAGCAACGCGGCCTTTTTACGGTTCCTGGCCTTTTGCTGGCCTTTTGCTCACA
TGTTCTTTCCTGCGTTATCCCCTGATTCTGTGGATAACCGTATTACCGCCTTTGAGTGAGCTGATACCGC
TCGCCGCAGCCGAACGACCGAGCGCAGCGAGTCAGTGAGCGAGGAAGCGGAAGAGCGCCCAATACGCAAA
CCGCCTCTCCCCGCGCGTTGGCCGATTCATTAATGCAGCTGGCACGACAGGTTTCCCGACTGGAAAGCGG
GCAGTGAGCGCAACGCAATTAATACGCGTACCGCTAGCCAGGAAGAGTTTGTAGAAACGCAAAAAGGCCA
TCCGTCAGGATGGCCTTCTGCTTAGTTTGATGCCTGGCAGTTTATGGCGGGCGTCCTGCCCGCCACCCTC
CGGGCCGTTGCTTCACAACGTTCAAATCCGCTCCCGGCGGATTTGTCCTACTCAGGAGAGCGTTCACCGA
CAAACAACAGATAAAACGAAAGGCCCAGTCTTCCGACTGAGCCTTTCGTTTTATTTGATGCCTGGCAGTT
CCCTACTCTCGCGTTAACGCTAGCATGGATGTTTTCCCAGTCACGACGTTGTAAAACGACGGCCAGTCTT
AAGCTCGGGCCCTGCAGCTCTAGAGCTCGAATTCTACAGGTCACTAATACCATCTAAGTAGTTGGTT
Features (pLannotate 1.2.2; 12 found; start..end, strand, type, name):
      1..124     -  protein_bind   attR2: mutant version of attR; recombination site for the Gateway® LR reaction LR Clonase™
    127..699     +  CDS            RAC1: RAC1_BOVIN - Experimental evidence at protein level: Swiss-Prot protein existence level 1. Plasma membrane-associated small GTPase which cycles between active GTP-bound and inactive GDP-bound states. In its active state, binds to a variety of effector proteins to regulate cellular responses such as secretory processes, phagocytosis of apoptotic cells, epithelial cell polarization, neurons adhesion, migration and differentiation, and growth-factor induced formation of membrane ruffles. Rac1 p21/rho GDI heterodimer is the active component of the cytosolic factor sigma 1, which is involved in sti
    703..723     -  protein_bind   attB3: mutant version of attB; core recombination site for the Gateway® BP reaction BP Clonase™
    714..799     -  protein_bind   attL1 (fragment): mutant version of attL; recombination site for the Gateway® LR reaction LR Clonase™
    836..854     -  promoter       T7 promoter: promoter for bacteriophage T7 RNA polymerase
    988..1797    +  CDS            KanR: aminoglycoside phosphotransferase; aph(3')-Ia; confers resistance to kanamycin in bacteria or G418 (Geneticin®) in eukaryotes
   1944..2532    +  rep_origin     ori: high-copy-number ColE1/pMB1/pBR322/pUC origin of replication
   2715..2807    +  CDS            lacI (fragment): lac repressor; lacI; The lac repressor binds to the lac operator to inhibit transcription in E. coli. This inhibition can be relieved by adding lactose or isopropyl-β-D-thiogalactopyranoside (IPTG).
   2862..2889    -  terminator     rrnB T2 terminator: transcription terminator T2 from the E. coli rrnB gene
   3021..3064    +  terminator     rrnB T1 terminator: Escherichia coli rrnB; transcription terminator T1 from the E. coli rrnB gene
   3111..3147    -  CDS            lacZα (fragment): LacZα fragment of β-galactosidase; lacZ fragment
   3185..3214    -  protein_bind   attP2 (fragment): mutant version of attP; recombination site for the Gateway® BP reaction BP Clonase™
