[The description below was written by a language model from this plasmid's Addgene catalogue record, the feature table of its GenBank file and pLannotate feature annotations shown in this document.]
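Description:
p3E-Rac1-DN is a small (about 3.2 kb) 3' entry clone for the MultiSite Gateway system, built for assembling zebrafish expression constructs. It carries a high-copy ColE1/pUC-type origin and a kanamycin resistance gene (aph(3')-Ia) for propagation and selection in E. coli, with rrnB T1 and T2 terminators upstream of the cloning region to insulate the insert from read-through transcription. M13 forward and reverse primer sites and a T7 promoter flank the cassette and serve mainly for sequencing. The catalogue lists the backbone as a destination vector (pDEST-actc1b-mKate2-ccdb), but the annotated sequence has the size and layout of a pDONR-derived entry clone, with no muscle promoter, mKate2 or ccdB features. That field more likely names the destination vector it was meant to be recombined into.

The payload is a zebrafish Rac1 (rac1a) coding sequence of roughly 570 bp carrying a dominant negative mutation; the record does not say which substitution is present. Rac1 is a plasma membrane-associated small GTPase that cycles between GTP- and GDP-bound states, and dominant negative forms are used to block endogenous Rac signalling. The coding sequence lies between attR2 and attL3 sites, the arrangement that defines the 3' position in a three-fragment LR reaction. The entry clone contains no eukaryotic promoter. Expression instead depends on recombination with a 5' promoter element, a middle entry clone and a destination vector, which places Rac1-DN at the C-terminal end of the middle-element protein, for example a fluorescent tag. The associated work used such constructs for in vivo cell biological screening in zebrafish, including studies of T-tubule formation in muscle.
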