Addgene plasmid #109582: p3E-Rac1-DN
Purpose: Multisite gateway vector for 3' tagging with dominant negative Rac1
Depositing lab: Rob Parton. Depositing organization: University of Queensland, Institute for Molecular Bioscience. Publication: In vivo cell biological screening identifies an endocytic capture mechanism for T-tubule formation. Hall TE, Martel N, Ariotti N, Xiong Z, Lo HP, Ferguson C, Rae J, Lim YW, Parton RG. Nat Commun. 2020 Jul 24;11(1):3711. doi: 10.1038/s41467-020-17486-w. PubMed 32709891.
Backbone
  Vector backbone: pDEST-actc1b-mKate2-ccdb
  Vector type: Zebrafish plasmids
Growth in bacteria
  Bacterial resistance: Kanamycin, 50 μg/mL
  Growth temperature: 37°C
  Growth strain: DH5alpha
  Copy number: High Copy
Gene/Insert
  Gene/Insert name: Rac1
  Species: D. rerio (zebrafish)
  Mutation: dominant negative
  Entrez Gene: rac1a (a.k.a. rac1, wu:fd16e02, zgc:55823, zgc:55917, zgc:86934)
  Cloning method: Gateway Cloning
Terms and licenses: Academic/Nonprofit Terms; Industry Terms: Not Available to Industry
How to cite: p3E-Rac1-DN was a gift from Rob Parton (Addgene plasmid # 109582 ; http://n2t.net/addgene:109582 ; RRID:Addgene_109582)
